>Addgene plasmid #47931 | pT7mitfagRNA | depositor full sequence | sequence record 68743 | pT7mitfagRNA sequence 2526 bps
TATGCGGTGTGAAATACCGCACAGATGCGTAAGGAGAAAATACCGCATCAGGCGCCATTCGCCATTCAGG
CTGCGCAACTGTTGGGAAGGGCGATCGGTGCGGGCCTCTTCGCTATTACGCCAGCTGGCGAAAGGGGGAT
GTGCTGCAAGGCGATTAAGTTGGGTAACGCCAGGGTTTTCCCAGTCACGACGTTGTAAAACGACGGCCAG
TGAATTCGAGCTCGGTACCCGGGGATCCGCACCGACTCGGTGCCACTTTTTCAAGTTGATAACGGACTAG
CCTTATTTTAACTTGCTATTTCTAGCTCTAAAACGCCGAGCACGGCATGACCCCTATAGTGAGTCGTATT
AATTTCAAGCTTGGCGTAATCATGGTCATAGCTGTTTCCTGTGTGAAATTGTTATCCGCTCACAATTCCA
CACAACATACGAGCCGGAAGCATAAAGTGTAAAGCCTGGGGTGCCTAATGAGTGAGCTAACTCACATTAA
TTGCGTTGCGCTCACTGCCCGCTTTCCAGTCGGGAAACCTGTCGTGCCAGCTGCATTAATGAATCGGCCA
ACGCGCGGGGAGAGGCGGTTTGCGTATTGGGCGCTCTTCCGCTTCCTCGCTCACTGACTCGCTGCGCTCG
GTCGTTCGGCTGCGGCGAGCGGTATCAGCTCACTCAAAGGCGGTAATACGGTTATCCACAGAATCAGGGG
ATAACGCAGGAAAGAACATGTGAGCAAAAGGCCAGCAAAAGGCCAGGAACCGTAAAAAGGCCGCGTTGCT
GGCGTTTTTCCATAGGCTCCGCCCCCCTGACGAGCATCACAAAAATCGACGCTCAAGTCAGAGGTGGCGA
AACCCGACAGGACTATAAAGATACCAGGCGTTTCCCCCTGGAAGCTCCCTCGTGCGCTCTCCTGTTCCGA
CCCTGCCGCTTACCGGATACCTGTCCGCCTTTCTCCCTTCGGGAAGCGTGGCGCTTTCTCAATGCTCACG
CTGTAGGTATCTCAGTTCGGTGTAGGTCGTTCGCTCCAAGCTGGGCTGTGTGCACGAACCCCCCGTTCAG
CCCGACCGCTGCGCCTTATCCGGTAACTATCGTCTTGAGTCCAACCCGGTAAGACACGACTTATCGCCAC
TGGCAGCAGCCACTGGTAACAGGATTAGCAGAGCGAGGTATGTAGGCGGTGCTACAGAGTTCTTGAAGTG
GTGGCCTAACTACGGCTACACTAGAAGGACAGTATTTGGTATCTGCGCTCTGCTGAAGCCAGTTACCTTC
GGAAAAAGAGTTGGTAGCTCTTGATCCGGCAAACAAACCACCGCTGGTAGCGGTGGTTTTTTTGTTTGCA
AGCAGCAGATTACGCGCAGAAAAAAAGGATCTCAAGAAGATCCTTTGATCTTTTCTACGGGGTCTGACGC
TCAGTGGAACGAAAACTCACGTTAAGGGATTTTGGTCATGAGATTATCAAAAAGGATCTTCACCTAGATC
CTTTTAAATTAAAAATGAAGTTTTAAATCAATCTAAAGTATATATGAGTAAACTTGGTCTGACAGTTACC
AATGCTTAATCAGTGAGGCACCTATCTCAGCGATCTGTCTATTTCGTTCATCCATAGTTGCCTGACTCCC
CGTCGTGTAGATAACTACGATACGGGAGGGCTTACCATCTGGCCCCAGTGCTGCAATGATACCGCGAGAC
CCACGCTCACCGGCTCCAGATTTATCAGCAATAAACCAGCCAGCCGGAAGGGCCGAGCGCAGAAGTGGTC
CTGCAACTTTATCCGCCTCCATCCAGTCTATTAATTGTTGCCGGGAAGCTAGAGTAAGTAGTTCGCCAGT
TAATAGTTTGCGCAACGTTGTTGCCATTGCTACAGGCATCGTGGTGTCACGCTCGTCGTTTGGTATGGCT
TCATTCAGCTCCGGTTCCCAACGATCAAGGCGAGTTACATGATCCCCCATGTTGTGCAAAAAAGCGGTTA
GCTCCTTCGGTCCTCCGATCGTTGTCAGAAGTAAGTTGGCCGCAGTGTTATCACTCATGGTTATGGCAGC
ACTGCATAATTCTCTTACTGTCATGCCATCCGTAAGATGCTTTTCTGTGACTGGTGAGTACTCAACCAAG
TCATTCTGAGAATAGTGTATGCGGCGACCGAGTTGCTCTTGCCCGGCGTCAATACGGGATAATACCGCGC
CACATAGCAGAACTTTAAAAGTGCTCATCATTGGAAAACGTTCTTCGGGGCGAAAACTCTCAAGGATCTT
ACCGCTGTTGAGATCCAGTTCGATGTAACCCACTCGTGCACCCAACTGATCTTCAGCATCTTTTACTTTC
ACCAGCGTTTCTGGGTGAGCAAAAACAGGAAGGCAAAATGCCGCAAAAAAGGGAATAAGGGCGACACGGA
AATGTTGAATACTCATACTCTTCCTTTTTCAATATTATTGAAGCATTTATCAGGGTTATTGTCTCATGAG
CGGATACATATTTGAATGTATTTAGAAAAATAAACAAATAGGGGTTCCGCGCACATTTCCCCGAAAAGTG
CCACCT
Features (pLannotate 1.2.2; 12 found; start..end, strand, type, name):
     58..215     -  CDS            lacZα (fragment): LacZα fragment of β-galactosidase; lacZ fragment
    212..238     +  misc_feature   MCS (fragment): pUC18/19 multiple cloning site
    239..314     -  misc_RNA       gRNA scaffold: guide RNA scaffold for the Streptococcus pyogenes CRISPR/Cas9 system
    333..351     -  promoter       T7 promoter: promoter for bacteriophage T7 RNA polymerase
    399..415     -  protein_bind   lac operator: The lac repressor binds to the lac operator to inhibit transcription in E. coli. This inhibition can be relieved by adding lactose or isopropyl-β-D-thiogalactopyranoside (IPTG). lac repressor encoded by lacI
    423..453     -  promoter       lac promoter: promoter for the E. coli lac operon
    468..489     -  protein_bind   CAP binding site: CAP binding activates transcription in the presence of cAMP. E. coli catabolite activator protein
    502..594     -  CDS            lacI (fragment): lac repressor; lacI; The lac repressor binds to the lac operator to inhibit transcription in E. coli. This inhibition can be relieved by adding lactose or isopropyl-β-D-thiogalactopyranoside (IPTG).
    777..1365    -  rep_origin     ori: high-copy-number ColE1/pMB1/pBR322/pUC origin of replication
   1536..2396    -  CDS            AmpR: β-lactamase; bla; confers resistance to ampicillin, carbenicillin, and related antibiotics
   2397..2501    -  promoter       AmpR promoter: bla
   2522..52      +  misc_feature   bom (fragment) (across the origin): basis of mobility region from pBR322
