[The description below was written by a language model from this plasmid's Addgene catalogue record and pLannotate feature annotations shown in this document.]
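Description:
pT7mitfagRNA is a small (about 2.5 kb) bacterial plasmid that serves as a template for in vitro transcription of a single guide RNA targeting the zebrafish (Danio rerio) gene mitfa, also known as nacre. It is built on the pT7-gRNA backbone, a pUC-type cloning vector carrying a high-copy ColE1/pMB1-family origin of replication and a β-lactamase (AmpR) gene with its own promoter for ampicillin selection in E. coli. Remnants of the parental cloning vector are also annotated, including fragments of lacZα, lacI and the pUC multiple cloning site, the lac promoter, operator and CAP binding site, and a partial bom region. These have no stated role in the guide RNA function.

The functional cassette consists of a bacteriophage T7 promoter followed, on the same strand, by the Streptococcus pyogenes Cas9 guide RNA scaffold. The 20-nucleotide mitfa targeting sequence was inserted between them using BsmBI sites, which were destroyed during cloning. The short gap between the annotated promoter and scaffold is consistent with this spacer, although the feature table does not annotate it separately. The total size is slightly smaller than the empty backbone, consistent with the spacer replacing a somewhat longer BsmBI stuffer. Transcription with T7 RNA polymerase yields a complete sgRNA joining the mitfa spacer to the Cas9-binding scaffold.

The plasmid carries no Cas9 gene, so the nuclease must be supplied separately. According to the record, the plasmid belongs to a CRISPR toolkit developed for efficient multiplex, biallelic genome editing in zebrafish. Its stated purpose is simply the production of mitfa gRNA in vitro.
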