Addgene plasmid #47931: pT7mitfagRNA
Purpose: in vitro transcription of mitfa gRNA
Depositing lab: Wenbiao Chen. Depositing organization: Vanderbilt University. Publication: Efficient multiplex biallelic zebrafish genome editing using a CRISPR nuclease system. Jao LE, Wente SR, Chen W. Proc Natl Acad Sci U S A. 2013 Aug 5. 10.1073/pnas.1308335110 PubMed 23918387.
Backbone
  Vector backbone: pT7-gRNA
  Backbone size w/o insert (bp): 2542
  Total vector size (bp): 2526
  Vector type: CRISPR
Growth in bacteria
  Bacterial resistance: Ampicillin, 100 μg/mL
  Growth temperature: 37°C
  Growth strain: Top10
  Copy number: High Copy
Gene/Insert
  Gene/Insert name: mitfa gRNA (alt name: mitfa)
  Species: D. rerio (zebrafish)
  Insert size (bp): 20
  Entrez Gene: mitfa (a.k.a. nacre, z3A.1)
  Cloning method: Restriction Enzyme; 5′ cloning site BsmBI (destroyed during cloning); 3′ cloning site BsmBI (destroyed during cloning)
  Sequencing primers: 5′ M13 Rev
Terms and licenses: Academic/Nonprofit Terms; Industry Terms: Not Available to Industry
Depositor comments: For more information on Chen and Wente Lab CRISPR Plasmids please refer to: http://www.addgene.org/crispr/Chen/ gRNA target sequence GGTCTCTCGCAGGATGTTGC
How to cite: pT7mitfagRNA was a gift from Wenbiao Chen (Addgene plasmid # 47931 ; http://n2t.net/addgene:47931 ; RRID:Addgene_47931)
