>Addgene plasmid #47931 | pT7mitfagRNA | addgene partial sequence | sequence record 69826 | M13_pUC_rev
AATTAATACGACTCACTATAGGGGTCATGCCGTGCTCGGCGTTTTAGAGCTAGAAATAGCAAGTTAAAAT
AAGGCTAGTCCGTTATCAACTTGAAAAAGTGGCACCGAGTCGGTGCGGATCCCCGGGTACCGAGCTCGAA
TTCACTGGCCGTCGTTTTACAACGTCGTGACTGGGAAAACCCTGGCGTTACCCAACTTAATCGCCTTGCA
GCACATCCCCCTTTCGCCAGCTGGCGTAATAGCGAAGAGGCCCGCACCGATCGCCCTTCCCAACAGTTGC
GCAGCCTGAATGGCGAATGGCGCCTGATGCGGTATTTTCTCCTTACGCATCTGTGCGGTATTTCACACCG
CATAAGGTGGCACTTTTCGGGGAAATGTGCGCGGAACCCCTATTTGTTTATTTTTCTAAATACATTCAAA
TATGTATCCGCTCATGAGACAATAACCCTGATAAATGCTTCAATAATATTGAAAAAGGAAGAGTATGAGT
ATTCAACATTTCCGTGTCGCCCTTATTCCCTTTTTTGCGGCATTTTGCCTTCCTGTTTTTGCTCACCCAG
AAACGCTGGTGAAAGTAAAAGATGCTGAAGATCAGTTGGGTGCACGAGTGGGTTACATCGAACTGGATCT
CAACAGCGGTAAGATCCTTGAGAGTTTTCGCCCCGAAGAACGTTTTCCAATGATGAGCACTTTTAAAGTT
CTGCTATGTGGCGCGGTATTATCCCGTATTGACGCCGGGCAAGAGCAACTCGGTCGCCGCATACACTATT
CTCAGAATGACTTGGTTGAGTACTCACCAGTCACAGAAAAGCATCTTACGGATGGCATG
